>Addgene plasmid #39239 | pet26-MBP-ELIC | addgene full sequence | sequence record 382826 | Addgene NGS Result
TTGGCGAATGGG
[124 nt withheld, positions 13-136]
C
[91 nt withheld, positions 138-228]
A
[49 nt withheld, positions 230-278]
CCTTTGACGTTGGAGTCCACGTTCTTT
[37 nt withheld, positions 306-342]
ACCCTATCTCGGTCTATTCTTTTGATTTATAAGGGATTTTGCCGATTTCGGCCTATTGGTTAAAAAATGA
GCTGATTTAACAAAAATTTAACGCGAATTTTAACAAAATATTAACGCTTACAATTTAGGTGGCACTTTTC
GGGGAAATGTGCGCGGAACCCCTATTTGTTTATTTTTCTAAATACATTCAAATATGTATCCGCTCATGAA
TTAATTCTTAGAAAAACTCATCGAGCATCAAATGAAACTGCAATTTATTCATATCAGGATTATCAATACC
ATATTTTTGAAAAAGCCGTTTCTGTAATGAAGGAGAAAACTCACCGAGGCAGTTCCATAGGATGGCAAGA
TCCTGGTATCGGTCTGCGATTCCGACTCGTCCAACATCAATACAACCTATTAATTTCCCCTCGTCAAAAA
TAAGGTTATCAAGTGAGAAATCACCATGAGTGACGACTGAATCCGGTGAGAATGGCAAAAGTTTATGCAT
TTCTTTCCAGACTTGTTCAACAGGCCAGCCATTACGCTCGTCATCAAAATCACTCGCATCAACCAAACCG
TTATTCATTCGTGATTGCGCCTGAGCGAGACGAAATACGCGATCGCTGTTAAAAGGACAATTACAAACAG
GAATCGAATGCAACCGGCGCAGGAACACTGCCAGCGCATCAACAATATTTTCACCTGAATCAGGATATTC
TTCTAATACCTGGAATGCTGTTTTCCCGGGGATCGCAGTGGTGAGTAACCATGCATCATCAGGAGTACGG
ATAAAATGCTTGATGGTCGGAAGAGGCATAAATTCCGTCAGCCAGTTTAGTCTGACCATCTCATCTGTAA
CATCATTGGCAACGCTACCTTTGCCATGTTTCAGAAACAACTCTGGCGCATCGGGCTTCCCATACAATCG
ATAGATTGTCGCACCTGATTGCCCGACATTATCGCGAGCCCATTTATACCCATATAAATCAGCATCCATG
TTGGAATTTAATCGCGGCCTAGAGCAAGACGTTTCCCGTTGAATATGGCTCATAACACCCCTTGTATTAC
TGTTTATGTAAGCAGACAGTTTTATTGTTCATGACCAAAATCCCTTAACGTGAGTTTTCGTTCCACTGAG
CGTCAGACCCCGTAGAAAAGATCAAAGGATCTTCTTGAGATCCTTTTTTTCTGCGCGTAATCTGCTGCTT
GCAAACAAAAAAACCACCGCTACCAGCGGTGGTTTGTTTGCCGGATCAAGAGCTACCAACTCTTTTTCCG
AAGGTAACTGGCTTCAGCAGAGCGCAGATACCAAATACTGTCCTTCTAGTGTAGCCGTAGTTAGGCCACC
ACTTCAAGAACTCTGTAGCACCGCCTACATACCTCGCTCTGCTAATCCTGTTACCAGTGGCTGCTGCCAG
TGGCGATAAGTCGTGTCTTACCGGGTTGGACTCAAGACGATAGTTACCGGATAAGGCGCAGCGGTCGGGC
TGAACGGGGGGTTCGTGCACACAGCCCAGCTTGGAGCGAACGACCTACACCGAACTGAGATACCTACAGC
GTGAGCTATGAGAAAGCGCCACGCTTCCCGAAGGGAGAAAGGCGGACAGGTATCCGGTAAGCGGCAGGGT
CGGAACAGGAGAGCGCACGAGGGAGCTTCCAGGGGGAAACGCCTGGTATCTTTATAGTCCTGTCGGGTTT
CGCCACCTCTGACTTGAGCGTCGATTTTTGTGATGCTCGTCAGGGGGGCGGAGCCTATGGAAAAACGCCA
GCAACGCGGCCTTTTTACGGTTCCTGGCCTTTTGCTGGCCTTTTGCTCACATGTTCTTTCCTGCGTTATC
CCCTGATTCTGTGGATAACCGTATTACCGCCTTTGAGTGAGCTGATACCGCTCGCCGCAGCCGAACGACC
GAGCGCAGCGAGTCAGTGAGCGAGGAAGCGGAAGAGCGCCTGATGCGGTATTTTCTCCTTACGCATCTGT
GCGGTATTTCACACCGCAATGGTGCACTCTCAGTACAATCTGCTCTGATGCCGCATAGTTAAGCCAGTAT
ACACTCCGCTATCGCTACGTGACTGGGTCATGGCTGCGCCCCGACACCCGCCAACACCCGCTGACGCGCC
CTGACGGGCTTGTCTGCTCCCGGCATCCGCTTACAGACAAGCTGTGACCGTCTCCGGGAGCTGCATGTGT
CAGAGGTTTTCACCGTCATCACCGAAACGCGCGAGGCAGCTGCGGTAAAGCTCATCAGCGTGGTCGTGAA
GCGATTCACAGATGTCTGCCTGTTCATCCGCGTCCAGCTCGTTGAGTTTCTCCAGAAGCGTTAATGTCTG
GCTTCTGATAAAGCGGGCCATGTTAAGGGCGGTTTTTTCCTGTTTGGTCACTGATGCCTCCGTGTAAGGG
GGATTTCTGTTCATGGGGGTAATGATACCGATGAAACGAGAGAGGATGCTCACGATACGGGTTACTGATG
ATGAACATGCCCGGTTACTGGAACGTTGTGAGGGTAAACAACTGGCGGTATGGATGCGGCGGGACCAGAG
AAAAATCACTCAGGGTCAATGCCAGCGCTTCGTTAATACAGATGTAGGTGTTCCACAGGGTAGCCAGCAG
CATCCTGCGATGCAGATCCGGAACATAATGGTGCAGGGCGCTGACTTCCGCGTTTCCAGACTTTACGAAA
CACGGAAACCGAAGACCATTCATGTTGTTGCTCAGGTCGCAGACGTTTTGCAGCAGCAGTCGCTTCACGT
TCGCTCGCGTATCGGTGATTCATTCTGCTAACCAGTAAGGCAACCCCGCCAGCCTAGCCGGGTCCTCAAC
GACAGGAGCACGATCATGCGCACCCGTGGGGCCGCCATGCCGGCGATAATGGCCTGCTTCTCGCCGAAAC
GTTTGGTGGCGGGACCAGTGACGAAGGCTTGAGCGAGGGCGTGCAAGATTCCGAATACCGCAAGCGACAG
GCCGATCATCGTCGCGCTCCAGCGAAAGCGGTCCTCGCCGAAAATGACCCAGAGCGCTGCCGGCACCTGT
CCTACGAGTTGCATGATAAAGAAGACAGTCATAAGTGCGGCGACGATAGTCATGCCCCGCGCCCACCGGA
AGGAGCTGACTGGGTTGAAGGCTCTCAAGGGCATCGGTCGAGATCCCGGTGCCTAATGAGTGAGCTAACT
TACATTAATTGCGTTGCGCTCACTGCCCGCTTTCCAGTCGGGAAACCTGTCGTGCCAGCTGCATTAATGA
ATCGGCCAACGCGCGGGGAGAGGCGGTTTGCGTATTGGGCGCCAGGGTGGTTTTTCTTTTCACCAGTGAG
ACGGGCAACAGCTGATTGCCCTTCACCGCCTGGCCCTGAGAGAGTTGCAGCAAGCGGTCCACGCTGGTTT
GCCCCAGCAGGCGAAAATCCTGTTTGATGGTGGTTAACGGCGGGATATAACATGAGCTGTCTTCGGTATC
GTCGTATCCCACTACCGAGATATCCGCACCAACGCGCAGCCCGGACTCGGTAATGGCGCGCATTGCGCCC
AGCGCCATCTGATCGTTGGCAACCAGCATCGCAGTGGGAACGATGCCCTCATTCAGCATTTGCATGGTTT
GTTGAAAACCGGACATGGCACTCCAGTCGCCTTCCCGTTCCGCTATCGGCTGAATTTGATTGCGAGTGAG
ATATTTATGCCAGCCAGCCAGACGCAGACGCGCCGAGACAGAACTTAATGGGCCCGCTAACAGCGCGATT
TGCTGGTGACCCAATGCGACCAGATGCTCCACGCCCAGTCGCGTACCGTCTTCATGGGAGAAAATAATAC
TGTTGATGGGTGTCTGGTCAGAGACATCAAGAAATAACGCCGGAACATTAGTGCAGGCAGCTTCCACAGC
AATGGCATCCTGGTCATCCAGCGGATAGTTAATGATCAGCCCACTGACGCGTTGCGCGAGAAGATTGTGC
ACCGCCGCTTTACAGGCTTCGACGCCGCTTCGTTCTACCATCGACACCACCACGCTGGCACCCAGTTGAT
CGGCGCGAGATTTAATCGCCGCGACAATTTGCGACGGCGCGTGCAGGGCCAGACTGGAGGTGGCAACGCC
AATCAGCAACGACTGTTTGCCCGCCAGTTGTTGTGCCACGCGGTTGGGAATGTAATTCAGCTCCGCCATC
GCCGCTTCCACTTTTTCCCGCGTTTTCGCAGAAACGTGGCTGGCCTGGTTCACCACGCGGGAAACGGTCT
GATAAGAGACACCGGCATACTCTGCGACATCGTATAACGTTACTGGTTTCACATTCACCACCCTGAATTG
ACTCTCTTCCGGGCGCTATCATGCCATACCGCGAAAGGTTTTGCGCCATTCGATGGTGTCCGGGATCTCG
ACGCTCTCCCTTATGCGACTCCTGCATTAGGAAGCAGCCCAGTAGTAGGTTGAGGCCGTTGAGCACCGCC
GCCGCAAGGAATGGTGCATGCAAGGAGATGGCGCCCAACAGTCCCCCGGCCACGGGGCCTGCCACCATAC
CCACGCCGAAACAAGCGCTCATGAGCCCGAAGTGGCGAGCCCGATCTTCCCCATCGGTGATGTCGGCGAT
ATAGGCGCCAGCAACCGCACCTGTGGCGCCGGTGATGCCGGCCACGATGCGTCCGGCGTAGAGGATCGAG
ATCTCGATCCCGCGAAATTAATACGACTCACTATAGGGGAATTGTGAGCGGATAACAATTCCCCTCTAGA
AATAATTTTGTTTAACTTTAAGAAGGAGATATACATATGAAATACCTGCTGCCGACCGCTGCTGCTGGTC
TGCTGCTCCTCGCTGCCCAGCCGGCGATGGCCATGGATATCGGAATTAATTCGGATCCGAATTCGAGCTC
ACATCACCATCACCATCACCATCACCATCACCCCATGAAAATCGAAGAAGGTAAACTGGTAATCTGGATT
AACGGCGATAAAGGCTATAACGGTCTCGCTGAAGTCGGTAAGAAATTCGAGAAAGATACCGGAATTAAAG
TCACCGTTGAGCATCCGGATAAACTGGAAGAGAAATTCCCACAGGTTGCGGCAACTGGCGATGGCCCTGA
CATTATCTTCTGGGCACACGACCGCTTTGGTGGCTACGCTCAATCTGGCCTGTTGGCTGAAATCACCCCG
GACAAAGCGTTCCAGGACAAGCTGTATCCGTTTACCTGGGATGCCGTACGTTACAACGGCAAGCTGATTG
CTTACCCGATCGCTGTTGAAGCGTTATCGCTGATTTATAACAAAGATCTGCTGCCGAACCCGCCAAAAAC
CTGGGAAGAGATCCCGGCGCTGGATAAAGAACTGAAAGCGAAAGGTAAGAGCGCGCTGATGTTCAACCTG
CAAGAACCGTACTTCACCTGGCCGCTGATTGCTGCTGACGGGGGTTATGCGTTCAAGTATGAAAACGGCA
AGTACGACATTAAAGACGTGGGCGTGGATAACGCTGGCGCGAAAGCGGGTCTGACCTTCCTGGTTGACCT
GATTAAAAACAAACACATGAATGCAGACACCGATTACTCCATCGCAGAAGCTGCCTTTAATAAAGGCGAA
ACAGCGATGACCATCAACGGCCCGTGGGCATGGTCCAACATCGACACCAGCAAAGTGAATTATGGTGTAA
CGGTACTGCCGACCTTCAAGGGTCAACCATCCAAACCGTTCGTTGGCGTGCTGAGCGCAGGTATTAACGC
CGCCAGTCCGAACAAAGAGCTGGCAAAAGAGTTCCTCGAAAACTATCTGCTGACTGATGAAGGTCTGGAA
GCGGTTAATAAAGACAAACCGCTGGGTGCCGTAGCGCTGAAGTCTTACGAGGAAGAGTTGGCGAAAGATC
CACGTATTGCCGCCACTATGGAAAACGCCCAGAAAGGTGAAATCATGCCGAACATCCCGCAGATGTCCGC
TTTCTGGTATGCCGTGCGTACTGCGGTGATCAACGCCGCCAGCGGTCGTCAGACTGTCGATGAAGCCCTG
AAAGACGCGCAGACTCCGGGTAGCCTGGAAGTTCTGTTCCAGGGGCCCATGGCGCCGGCGGATAACGCGG
CGGATGCCCGCCCGGTGGATGTGAGTGTGAGCATTTTTATCAATAAGATCTACGGCGTGAACACGCTGGA
GCAGACCTACAAGGTCGATGGCTACATCGTGGCGCAGTGGACCGGCAAACCGCGCAAAACGCCGGGCGAT
AAGCCATTGATTGTCGAAAACACCCAGATCGAGCGGTGGATCAATAACGGATTATGGGTGCCGGCGCTGG
AATTCATCAACGTGGTCGGCAGCCCGGACACCGGCAATAAGCGCCTGATGCTGTTTCCCGACGGGCGGGT
TATTTATAACGCCCGTTTTCTGGGCTCGTTCAGCAATGACATGGACTTCCGGCTGTTTCCATTCGATCGT
CAACAGTTCGTGCTGGAACTGGAGCCTTTTTCCTATAACAACCAGCAACTGCGGTTCAGCGATATACAGG
TCTACACCGAGAATATTGATAACGAAGAGATCGACGAATGGTGGATCCGGGGCAAAGCCTCGACCCACAT
CAGCGATATCCGTTACGACCATTTGAGCAGCGTGCAGCCCAATCAGAATGAGTTCTCCCGCATTACGGTA
CGGATCGACGCCGTTCGCAACCCGTCTTACTACCTGTGGAGTTTTATTCTGCCGCTGGGGCTGATCATTG
CCGCGTCATGGAGCGTGTTCTGGCTGGAGTCTTTCTCCGAGCGTTTGCAGACCTCGTTCACCCTGATGCT
GACGGTGGTGGCCTATGCGTTTTACACCAGCAATATTCTGCCGCGGCTACCTTACACAACGGTCATCGAC
CAGATGATCATCGCCGGGTATGGCAGTATTTTCGCGGCGATCCTACTGATTATTTTCGCCCACCACCGCC
AGGCAAACGGCGTGGAGGACGATCTGCTGATACAGCGCTGTCGTCTGGCCTTTCCTCTGGGGTTCCTGGC
GATTGGCTGCGTGCTGGTTATACGGGGGATTACACTATGACTCGAGCACCACCACCACCACCACTGAGAT
CCGGCTGCTAACAAAGCCCGAAAGGAAGCTGAGTTGGCTGCTGCCACCGCTGAGCAATAACTAGCATAAC
CCCTTGGGGCCTCTAAACGGGTCTTGAGGGGTTTTTTGCTGAAAGGAGGAACTATATCCGGA
Features (pLannotate 1.2.2; 22 found; start..end, strand, type, name):
     13..441     +  rep_origin     f1 ori (sequence partly withheld): f1 bacteriophage origin of replication; arrow indicates direction of (+) strand synthesis
    494..551     +  promoter       AmpR promoter (fragment): bla
    560..1375    -  CDS            KanR: aminoglycoside phosphotransferase; aph(3')-Ia; confers resistance to kanamycin in bacteria or G418 (Geneticin®) in eukaryotes
   1497..2085    +  rep_origin     ori: high-copy-number ColE1/pMB1/pBR322/pUC origin of replication
   2271..2410    -  misc_feature   bom: basis of mobility region from pBR322
   2512..2703    -  CDS            rop: Rop protein, which maintains plasmids at low copy number; rop
   2720..3100    +  CDS            YPB1_ECOLX: Protein predicted: Swiss-Prot protein existence level 4. From Escherichia coli.
   3172..3463    -  CDS            TcR (fragment): tetracycline efflux protein; tet; confers resistance to tetracycline
   3478..3499    -  protein_bind   CAP binding site: CAP binding activates transcription in the presence of cAMP. E. coli catabolite activator protein
   3512..4594    -  CDS            lacI: lac repressor; lacI; The lac repressor binds to the lac operator to inhibit transcription in E. coli. This inhibition can be relieved by adding lactose or isopropyl-β-D-thiogalactopyranoside (IPTG).
   4595..4672    -  promoter       lacI promoter: lacI
   4680..4959    -  CDS            TcR (fragment): tetracycline efflux protein; tet; confers resistance to tetracycline
   4981..4999    +  promoter       T7 promoter: promoter for bacteriophage T7 RNA polymerase
   5000..5024    +  protein_bind   lac operator: The lac repressor binds to the lac operator to inhibit transcription in E. coli. This inhibition can be relieved by adding lactose or isopropyl-β-D-thiogalactopyranoside (IPTG). lac repressor encoded by lacI
   5039..5061    +  RBS            RBS: efficient ribosome binding site from bacteriophage T7 gene 10 (Olins and Rangwala, 1989)
   5069..5134    +  sig_peptide    pelB signal sequence: leader peptide for secretion; pelB (fragment)
   5177..5200    +  CDS            8xHis: 8xHis affinity tag
   5207..6307    +  CDS            MBP: maltose binding protein from E. coli; malE (mutated); This version of the gene does not encode a signal sequence, so MBP will remain in the cytosol.
   6344..7309    +  CDS            ELIC_DICCH: Experimental evidence at protein level: Swiss-Prot protein existence level 1. Mediates cation-selective currents but does not discriminate between different monovalent cations. From Dickeya chrysanthemi (Pectobacterium chrysanthemi) (Erwinia chrysanthemi).
   7319..7336    +  CDS            9xHis (fragment): 9xHis affinity tag
   7346..7395    +  CDS            SET1 (fragment): solubility-enhancement tag derived from T7 phage gene 10B
   7403..7450    +  terminator     T7 terminator: transcription terminator for bacteriophage T7 RNA polymerase
