[The description below was written by a language model from this plasmid's Addgene catalogue record and pLannotate feature annotations shown in this document.]
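Description:
pet26-MBP-ELIC is a bacterial expression plasmid of about 7.5 kb, built on the Novagen pET26 backbone, for producing ELIC, the pentameric ligand-gated ion channel of Erwinia chrysanthemi (Dickeya chrysanthemi). It is selected with kanamycin through an aph(3')-Ia cassette. Replication relies on a ColE1/pBR322-type origin with the associated bom and rop elements. An f1 origin is also present, and short tetracycline-resistance fragments are annotated as backbone remnants. The recorded growth strain is BL21(DE3), which supplies T7 RNA polymerase.

Expression is driven by a T7 promoter followed immediately by a lac operator, with a plasmid-borne lacI gene providing repressor, so transcription is held off until IPTG is added. Downstream of the T7 gene 10 ribosome binding site, the annotated reading frame begins with the pelB leader peptide, which directs the fusion's N-terminus to the periplasm. The leader is followed by a polyhistidine tag, recorded as His-10 in the catalogue but annotated as 8xHis in the feature table. Next come maltose binding protein lacking its own signal sequence and then the roughly 970 bp ELIC coding sequence. After ELIC, the table marks a short His-tag fragment, probably the vector's native C-terminal tag region, and a small fragment called as SET1, before the T7 terminator. The record does not show whether these are in frame with ELIC or translated. A short gap lies between MBP and ELIC, but the table leaves it unannotated and the record does not mention a protease cleavage site.

The His tag allows affinity purification, and MBP is commonly used to improve expression and solubility. The depositor comments mention protein purification, and the associated publication is a structural study of a pentameric ligand-gated ion channel.
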