Addgene plasmid #39239: pet26-MBP-ELIC
Depositing lab: Raimund Dutzler. Depositing organization: University of Zurich. Publication: Structure of a potentially open state of a proton-activated pentameric ligand-gated ion channel. Hilf RJ, Dutzler R. Nature. 2009 Jan 1. 457(7225):115-8. 10.1038/nature07461 PubMed 18987630.
Backbone
  Vector backbone: pet26
  Backbone manufacturer: Novagen
  Total vector size (bp): 7478
  Vector type: Bacterial Expression
Growth in bacteria
  Bacterial resistance: Kanamycin, 50 μg/mL
  Growth temperature: 37°C
  Growth strain: BL21/de3
  Copy number: Unknown
Gene/Insert
  Gene/Insert name: Eriwinia chrysanthemi - pentameric ligand gated ion channel (alt name: ELIC)
  Species: Eriwinia chrisanthemi
  Insert size (bp): 971
  Promoter: T7
  Tag / fusion protein: His-10 (N terminal on backbone); MBP (N terminal on backbone)
  Cloning method: Unknown
  Sequencing primers: 5′ MBP-Seq Primer; 3′ T7 term
Terms and licenses: Academic/Nonprofit Terms; Industry Terms: Not Available to Industry
Depositor comments: For protein purification, grow until OD600 of 1.6-1.8. Induction with 0.3mM IPTG and expression at 20°C.
How to cite: pet26-MBP-ELIC was a gift from Raimund Dutzler (Addgene plasmid # 39239 ; http://n2t.net/addgene:39239 ; RRID:Addgene_39239)
