>Addgene plasmid #39239 | pet26-MBP-ELIC | addgene partial sequence | sequence record 51257 | MBP-F 5'-GATGAAGCCCTGAAAGACGCGCAG-3'
GTGAGCATTTTTATCAATAAGATCTACGGCGTGAACACGCTGGAGCAGACCTACAAGGTCGATGGCTACA
TCGTGGCGCAGTGGACCGGCAAACCGCGCAAAACGCCGGGCGATAAGCCATTGATTGTCGAAAACACCCA
GATCGAGCGGTGGATCAATAACGGATTATGGGTGCCGGCGCTGGAATTCATCAACGTGGTCGGCAGCCCG
GACACCGGCAATAAGCGCCTGATGCTGTTTCCCGACGGGCGGGTTATTTATAACGCCCGTTTTCTGGGCT
CGTTCAGCAATGACATGGACTTCCGGCTGTTTCCATTCGATCGTCAACAGTTCGTGCTGGAACTGGAGCC
TTTTTCCTATAACAACCAGCAACTGCGGTTCAGCGATATACAGGTCTACACCGAGAATATTGATAACGAA
GAGATCGACGAATGGTGGATCCGGGGCAAAGCCTCGACCCACATCAGCGATATCCGTTACGACCATTTGA
GCAGCGTGCAGCCCAATCAGAATGAGTTCTCCCGCATTACGGTACGGATCGACGCCGTTCGCAACCCGTC
TTACTACCTGTGGAGTTTTATTCTGCCGCTGGGGCTGATCATTGCCGCGTCATGGAGCGTGTTCTGGCTG
GAGTCTTTCTCCGAGCGTTTGCAGACCTCGTTCACCCTGATGCTGACGGTGGTGGCCTATGCGTTTTACA
CCAGCAATATTCTGCCGCGG
