>Addgene plasmid #39239 | pet26-MBP-ELIC | addgene partial sequence | sequence record 52243 | pBRrevBam 5'-GGTGATGTCGGCGATATAGG-3'
GCCGGCCACGATGCGTCCGGCGTAGAGGATCGAGATCTCGATCCCGCGAAATTAATACGACTCACTATAG
GGGAATTGTGAGCGGATAACAATTCCCCTCTAGAAATAATTTTGTTTAACTTTAAGAAGGAGATATACAT
ATGAAATACCTGCTGCCGACCGCTGCTGCTGGTCTGCTGCTCCTCGCTGCCCAGCCGGCGATGGCCATGG
ATATCGGAATTAATTCGGATCCGAATTCGAGCTCACATCACCATCACCATCACCATCACCATCACCCCAT
GAAAATCGAAGAAGGTAAACTGGTAATCTGGATTAACGGCGATAAAGGCTATAACGGTCTCGCTGAAGTC
GGTAAGAAATTCGAGAAAGATACCGGAATTAAAGTCACCGTTGAGCATCCGGATAAACTGGAAGAGAAAT
TCCCACAGGTTGCGGCAACTGGCGATGGCCCTGACATTATCTTCTGGGCACACGACCGCTTTGGTGGCTA
CGCTCAATCTGGCCTGTTGGCTGAAATCACCCCGGACAAAGCGTTCCAGGACAAGCTGTATCCGTTTACC
TGGGATGCCGTACGTTACAACGGCAAGCTGATTGCTTACCCGATCGCTGTTGAAGCGTTATCGCTGATTT
ATAACAAAGATCTGCTGCCGAACCCGCCAAAAACCTGGGAAGAGATCCCGGCGCTGGATAAAGAACTGAA
AGCGAAAGGTAAGAGCGCGCTGATGTTCAACCTGCAAGAACCGTACTTCACCTGGCCGCTGATTGCTGCT
GACGGGGGTTATGCGTTCAAGTATGAAAACGGCAAGTACGACATTAAAGACGTGGGCGTGGATAACGCTG
GCGCGAAAGCGGGTCTGA
